>Addgene plasmid #231915 | SARS-CoV-2 spike G13 mutant | addgene full sequence | sequence record 459004 | Addgene NGS Result
GGTCGACATTGATTATTGACTAGTTATTAATAGTAATCAATTACGGGGTCATTAGTTCATAGCCCATATA
TGGAGTTCCGCGTTACATAACTTACGGTAAATGGCCCGCCTGGCTGACCGCCCAACGACCCCCGCCCATT
GACGTCAATAATGACGTATGTTCCCATAGTAACGCCAATAGGGACTTTCCATTGACGTCAATGGGTGGAG
TATTTACGGTAAACTGCCCACTTGGCAGTACATCAAGTGTATCATATGCCAAGTACGCCCCCTATTGACG
TCAATGACGGTAAATGGCCCGCCTGGCATTATGCCCAGTACATGACCTTATGGGACTTTCCTACTTGGCA
GTACATCTACGTATTAGTCATCGCTATTACCATGGTCGAGGTGAGCCCCACGTTCTGCTTCACTCTCCCC
ATCTCCCCCCCCTCCCCACCCCCAATTTTGTATTTATTTATTTTTTAATTATTTTGTGCAGCGATGGGGG
CGGGGGGGGGGGGGGSGCGCGCCAGGCGGGGCGGGGCGGGGCGAGGGGCGGGGCGGGGCGAGGCGGAGAG
GTGCGGCGGCAGCCAATCAGAGCGGCGCGCTCCGAAAGTTTCCTTTTATGGCGAGGCGGCGGCGGCGGCG
GCCCTATAAAAAGCGAAGCGCGCGGCGGGCGGGAGTCGCTGCGCGCTGCCTTCGCCCCGTGCCCCGCTCC
GCCGCCGCCTCGCGCCGCCCGCCCCGGCTCTGACTGACCGCGTTACTCCCACAGGTGAGCGGGCGGGACG
GCCCTTCTCCTCCGGGCTGTAATTAGCGCTTGGTTTAATGACGGCTTGTTTCTTTTCTGTGGCTGCGTGA
AAGCCTTGAGGGGCTCCGGGAGGGCCCTTTGTGCGGGGGGAGCGGCTCGGGGGGTGCGTGCGTGTGTGTG
TGCGTGGGGAGCGCCGCGTGCGGCTCCGCGCTGCCCGGCGGCTGTGAGCGCTGCGGGCGCGGCGCGGGGC
TTTGTGCGCTCCGCAGTGTGCGCGAGGGGAGCGCGGCCGGGGGCGGTGCCCCGCGGTGCGGGGGGGGCTG
CGAGGGGAACAAAGGCTGCGTGCGGGGTGTGTGCGTGGGGGGGTGAGCAGGGGGTGTGGGCGCGTCGGTC
GGGCTGCAACCCCCCCTGCACCCCCCTCCCCGAGTTGCTGAGCACGGCCCGGCTTCGGGTGCGGGGCTCC
GTACGGGGCGTGGCGCGGGGCTCGCCGTGCCGGGCGGGGGGTGGCGGCAGGTGGGGGTGCCGGGCGGGGC
GGGGCCGCCTCGGGCCGGGGAGGGCTCGGGGGAGGGGCGCGGCGGCCCCCGGAGCGCCGGCGGCTGTCGA
GGCGCGGCGAGCCGCAGCCATTGCCTTTTATGGTAATCGTGCGAGAGGGCGCAGGGACTTCCTTTGTCCC
AAATCTGTGCGGAGCCGAAATCTGGGAGGCGCCGCCGCACCCCCTCTAGCGGGCGCGGGGCGAAGCGGTG
CGGCGCCGGCAGGAAGGAAATGGGCGGGGAGGGCCTTCGTGCGTCGCCGCGCCGCCGTCCCCTTCTCCCT
CTCCAGCCTCGGGGCTGTCCGCGGGGGGACGGCTGCCTTCGGGGGGGACGGGGCAGGGCGGGGTTCGGCT
TCTGGCGTGTGACCGGCGGCTCTAGCTAGAGCCTCTGCTAACCATGTTCATGCCTTCTTCTTTTTCCTAC
AGCTCCTGGGCAACGTGCTGGTTATTGTGCTGTCTCATCATTTTGGCAAAGAATTCGCCGCCACCATGTT
TGTGTTCCTGGTCCTGCTCCCACTGGTTTCCAGCCAATGTGTTAACCTCACAACCCGCACCCAGCTGCCT
CCCGCCTATACCAACAGTTTTACTCGGGGAGTGTATTACCCTGACAAAGTTTTCAGGAGCTCAGTTCTGC
ACTCAACCCAGGATCTCTTTCTGCCTTTTTTTTCCAACGTGACTTGGTTCCATGCAATTCACGTTTCCGG
GACCAACGGCACCAAAAGGTTCGATAACCCCGTGCTGCCCTTTAACGACGGCGTCTATTTCGCAAGCACT
GAGAAAAGCAATATCATCAGGGGCTGGATTTTTGGGACAACCTTGGATAGCAAGACCCAGTCACTGCTGA
TCGTTAATAATGCAACCAATGTGGTGATCAAAGTGTGCGAATTTCAGTTTTGCAATGACCCCTTTCTGGG
CGTCTACTATCATAAAAACAATAAATCTTGGATGGAGTCTGAGTTTAGGGTGTATTCTAGCGCGAATAAT
TGTACCTTTGAATATGTATCACAACCATTTCTCATGGATCTCGAAGGCAAACAAGGCAATTTCAAAAACT
TGAGAGAGTTCGTCTTCAAAAACATCGATGGATATTTTAAAATATACAGCAAACATACCCCAATAAACCT
GGTCCGCGACCTCCCTCAGGGTTTCAGCGCCCTCGAGCCTCTCGTCGATCTTCCTATCGGGATCAACATC
ACAAGATTTCAAACCTTGCTGGCTCTTCATCGATCCTACCTGACCCCTGGCGATTCCTCTTCCGGGTGGA
CCGCCGGCGCCGCTGCCTATTATGTGGGGTATCTGCAACCTCGCACGTTTCTCCTCAAGTATAATGAGAA
TGGAACTATCACCGATGCGGTAGACTGTGCGTTGGACCCACTCTCTGAGACCAAGTGCACTTTGAAGTCC
TTTACCGTTGAAAAGGGGATCTATCAGACATCCAATTTTAGAGTCCAACCCACGGAATCCATCGTTCGGT
TCCCCAATATCACAAATCTCTGCCCTTTCGGAGAGGTATTCAACGCAACTCGCTTCGCTTCTGTGTATGC
GTGGAACAGAAAACGCATCTCCAACTGCGTCGCTGATTACTCTGTTCTGTATAACTCCGCCTCCTTTAGC
ACCTTCAAGTGTTACGGCGTCAGCCCCACAAAGCTCAACGACTTGTGTTTCACTAACGTCTACGCCGACT
CCTTCGTGATCCGGGGGGACGAAGTTCGGCAGATTGCGCCTGGACAGACTGGTAAAATCGCTGACTATAA
CTATAAGCTCCCAGATGACTTTACCGGCTGTGTGATTGCTTGGAACTCTAATAATCTCGACAGCAAAGTT
GGAGGCAACTATAATTATCTCTACCGGTTGTTTCGGAAGAGCAATCTCAAGCCATTCGAGAGAGACATAA
GCACGGAGATCTACCAAGCCGGCTCCACTCCATGCAATGGGGTTGAAGGCTTTAATTGTTATTTTCCCCT
CCAATCCTATGGTTTTCAACCGACTAATGGAGTCGGGTATCAACCCTACAGGGTTGTCGTCTTGAGCTTC
GAGCTCTTGCACGCTCCTGCTACGGTGTGTGGTCCGAAAAAATCAACAAACCTCGTCAAAAACAAATGTG
TGAATTTTAACTTTAACGGACTGACTGGCACCGGGGTGCTGACTGAGAGCAATAAGAAGTTTCTTCCATT
TCAACAATTCGGTCGGGATATCGCGGACACCACTGATGCTGTGCGCGATCCGCAAACCTTGGAGATCTTG
GACATAACTCCGTGCAGCTTCGGAGGCGTCTCTGTTATCACCCCTGGAACGAATACATCTAACCAAGTTG
CGGTCCTTTATCAGGGCGTTAACTGCACAGAAGTACCCGTCGCGATACATGCGGATCAGCTGACCCCTAC
TTGGCGGGTCTACTCAACCGGCTCTAATGTGTTTCAAACTCGGGCGGGATGTTTGATCGGAGCTGAGCAC
GTGAATAACTCTTATGAATGCGATATACCAATCGGCGCAGGGATTTGCGCATCTTACCAAACCCAAACCA
ACTCTCCTCGGCGGGCTCGCTCCGTCGCATCCCAATCCATTATCGCCTATACCATGAGTCTCGGAGCTGA
GAACTCTGTCGCTTACAGCAACAATTCTATAGCCATCCCAACCAACTTCACGATTAGCGTTACAACAGAG
ATACTCCCCGTCAGCATGACGAAAACTTCCGTTGATTGTACGATGTATATCTGTGGGGATTCTACAGAGT
GTAGCAATCTGCTGTTGCAGTATGGCTCCTTCTGTACCCAATTGAATCGGGCACTCACCGGCATCGCTGT
GGAACAAGACAAAAATACGCAAGAAGTTTTCGCACAGGTGAAGCAAATCTACAAGACGCCTCCAATCAAA
GACTTTGGCGGATTCAATTTTTCTCAGATTCTGCCTGATCCCTCAAAGCCCAGCAAAAGAAGCTTCATCG
AGGACCTGCTCTTCAACAAGGTCACTCTCGCAGATGCCGGGTTCATCAAACAATATGGAGATTGCTTGGG
CGACATTGCTGCGCGGGATCTTATTTGTGCTCAAAAGTTCAATGGGCTGACCGTCCTGCCGCCCCTCTTG
ACCGATGAAATGATTGCTCAATACACCTCCGCGTTGCTCGCGGGAACTATCACTTCCGGCTGGACCTTCG
GCGCCGGCGCTGCCCTCCAGATACCGTTTGCCATGCAAATGGCCTACAGATTCAACGGCATCGGAGTCAC
ACAGAATGTCCTGTACGAAAATCAAAAATTGATAGCCAATCAGTTTAATTCTGCAATCGGCAAAATACAA
GACTCCCTGTCCTCTACTGCCTCCGCACTTGGGAAATTGCAAGACGTCGTGAACCAAAACGCACAGGCCC
TTAACACTCTGGTGAAACAGTTGAGCTCCAACTTCGGCGCTATAAGCTCCGTCTTGAACGATATACTCTC
TCGCCTGGACAAAGTCGAGGCTGAAGTCCAGATCGACAGATTGATAACAGGCAGGCTTCAATCCCTGCAA
ACCTACGTCACGCAGCAGCTGATCAGAGCCGCAGAGATCAGGGCTTCCGCAAATCTTGCTGCAACAAAAA
TGTCCGAATGCGTCTTGGGCCAATCAAAGCGCGTCGATTTCTGTGGAAAGGGCTACCATCTCATGAGCTT
TCCCCAAAGCGCCCCGCACGGCGTGGTTTTTCTCCACGTCACCTACGTCCCCGCTCAAGAGAAGAACTTT
ACAACCGCTCCTGCAATTTGCCATGATGGGAAAGCGCACTTTCCTCGCGAAGGCGTCTTTGTCTCCCAGG
GCACACATTGGTTTGTTACTCAACGGAACTTTTATGAACCACAAATCATTACCACGGACAACACGTTCGT
GTCCGGCAACTGTGACGTTGTCATCGGAATTGTTAACAACACGGTTTACGATCCTCTGCAACCCGAGCTT
GACTCCTTTAAGGAAGAACTGGACAAGTACTTCAAACAGCACACCTCACCGGATGTGGACTTGGGCGATA
TCTCTGGCATAAATGCGTCAGTCGTGAACATTCAAAAGGAAATTGATCGACTCAACGAGGTCGCAAAGAA
TCTTAATGAATCCCTGATAGATCTGCAGGAGTTGGGGAAGTACGAGCAGTATATAAAGTGGCCTTGGTAT
ATATGGCTTGGCTTTATCGCCGGCCTCATTGCAATCGTGATGGTCACCATCATGCTGTGCTGCATGACCT
CATGTTGCTCCTGTCTTAAGGGGTGCTGCTCCTGCGGTTCCTGTTGCAAATTTGACGAGGACGACAGCGA
ACCGGTGCTTAAGGGTGTGAAGCTGCATTACACCGGAGGCGATTACAAGGATGACGATGACAAGTGACGG
CCGCCTGCAGGTTAATTAAGATCTTTTTCCCTCTGCCAAAAATTATGGGGACATCATGAAGCCCCTTGAG
CATCTGACTTCTGGCTAATAAAGGAAATTTATTTTCATTGCAATAGTGTGTTGGAATTTTTTGTGTCTCT
CACTCGGAAGGACATATGGGAGGGCAAATCATTTAAAACATCAGAATGAGTATTTGGTTTAGAGTTTGGC
AACATATGCCCATATGCTGGCTGCCATGAACAAAGGTTGGCTATAAAGAGGTCATCAGTATATGAAACAG
CCCCCTGCTGTCCATTCCTTATTCCATAGAAAAGCCTTGACTTGAGGTTAGATTTTTTTTATATTTTGTT
TTGTGTTATTTTTTTCTTTAACATCCCTAAAATTTTCCTTACATGTTTTACTAGCCAGATTTTTCCTCCT
CTCCTGACTACTCCCAGTCATAGCTGTCCCTCTTCTCTTATGGAGATCCCTCGACCTGCAGCCCAAGCTT
GGCGTAATCATGGTCATAGCTGTTTCCTGTGTGAAATTGTTATCCGCTCACAATTCCACACAACATACGA
GCCGGAAGCATAAAGTGTAAAGCCTGGGGTGCCTAATGAGTGAGCTAACTCACATTAATTGCGTTGCGCT
CACTGCCCGCTTTCCAGTCGGGAAACCTGTCGTGCCAGCGGATCCGCATCTCAATTAGTCAGCAACCATA
GTCCCGCCCCTAACTCCGCCCATCCCGCCCCTAACTCCGCCCAGTTCCGCCCATTCTCCGCCCCATGGCT
GACTAATTTTTTTTATTTATGCAGAGGCCGAGGCCGCCTCGGCCTCTGAGCTATTCCAGAAGTAGTGAGG
AGGCTTTTTTGGAGGCCTAGGCTTTTGCAAAAAGCTAACTTGTTTATTGCAGCTTATAATGGTTACAAAT
AAAGCAATAGCATCACAAATTTCACAAATAAAGCATTTTTTTCACTGCATTCTAGTTGTGGTTTGTCCAA
ACTCATCAATGTATCTTATCATGTCTGGATCCGCTGCATTAATGAATCGGCCAACGCGCGGGGAGAGGCG
GTTTGCGTATTGGGCGCTCTTCCGCTTCCTCGCTCACTGACTCGCTGCGCTCGGTCGTTCGGCTGCGGCG
AGCGGTATCAGCTCACTCAAAGGCGGTAATACGGTTATCCACAGAATCAGGGGATAACGCAGGAAAGAAC
ATGTGAGCAAAAGGCCAGCAAAAGGCCAGGAACCGTAAAAAGGCCGCGTTGCTGGCGTTTTTCCATAGGC
TCCGCCCCCCTGACGAGCATCACAAAAATCGACGCTCAAGTCAGAGGTGGCGAAACCCGACAGGACTATA
AAGATACCAGGCGTTTCCCCCTGGAAGCTCCCTCGTGCGCTCTCCTGTTCCGACCCTGCCGCTTACCGGA
TACCTGTCCGCCTTTCTCCCTTCGGGAAGCGTGGCGCTTTCTCATAGCTCACGCTGTAGGTATCTCAGTT
CGGTGTAGGTCGTTCGCTCCAAGCTGGGCTGTGTGCACGAACCCCCCGTTCAGCCCGACCGCTGCGCCTT
ATCCGGTAACTATCGTCTTGAGTCCAACCCGGTAAGACACGACTTATCGCCACTGGCAGCAGCCACTGGT
AACAGGATTAGCAGAGCGAGGTATGTAGGCGGTGCTACAGAGTTCTTGAAGTGGTGGCCTAACTACGGCT
ACACTAGAAGAACAGTATTTGGTATCTGCGCTCTGCTGAAGCCAGTTACCTTCGGAAAAAGAGTTGGTAG
CTCTTGATCCGGCAAACAAACCACCGCTGGTAGCGGTGGTTTTTTTGTTTGCAAGCAGCAGATTACGCGC
AGAAAAAAAGGATCTCAAGAAGATCCTTTGATCTTTTCTACGGGGTCTGACGCTCAGTGGAACGAAAACT
CACGTTAAGGGATTTTGGTCATGAGATTATCAAAAAGGATCTTCACCTAGATCCTTTTAAATTAAAAATG
AAGTTTTAAATCAATCTAAAGTATATATGAGTAAACTTGGTCTGACAGTTACCAATGCTTAATCAGTGAG
GCACCTATCTCAGCGATCTGTCTATTTCGTTCATCCATAGTTGCCTGACTCCCCGTCGTGTAGATAACTA
CGATACGGGAGGGCTTACCATCTGGCCCCAGTGCTGCAATGATACCGCGAGACCCACGCTCACCGGCTCC
AGATTTATCAGCAATAAACCAGCCAGCCGGAAGGGCCGAGCGCAGAAGTGGTCCTGCAACTTTATCCGCC
TCCATCCAGTCTATTAATTGTTGCCGGGAAGCTAGAGTAAGTAGTTCGCCAGTTAATAGTTTGCGCAACG
TTGTTGCCATTGCTACAGGCATCGTGGTGTCACGCTCGTCGTTTGGTATGGCTTCATTCAGCTCCGGTTC
CCAACGATCAAGGCGAGTTACATGATCCCCCATGTTGTGCAAAAAAGCGGTTAGCTCCTTCGGTCCTCCG
ATCGTTGTCAGAAGTAAGTTGGCCGCAGTGTTATCACTCATGGTTATGGCAGCACTGCATAATTCTCTTA
CTGTCATGCCATCCGTAAGATGCTTTTCTGTGACTGGTGAGTACTCAACCAAGTCATTCTGAGAATAGTG
TATGCGGCGACCGAGTTGCTCTTGCCCGGCGTCAATACGGGATAATACCGCGCCACATAGCAGAACTTTA
AAAGTGCTCATCATTGGAAAACGTTCTTCGGGGCGAAAACTCTCAAGGATCTTACCGCTGTTGAGATCCA
GTTCGATGTAACCCACTCGTGCACCCAACTGATCTTCAGCATCTTTTACTTTCACCAGCGTTTCTGGGTG
AGCAAAAACAGGAAGGCAAAATGCCGCAAAAAAGGGAATAAGGGCGACACGGAAATGTTGAATACTCATA
CTCTTCCTTTTTCAATATTATTGAAGCATTTATCAGGGTTATTGTCTCATGAGCGGATACATATTTGAAT
GTATTTAGAAAAATAAACAAATAGGGGTTCCGCGCACATTTCCCCGAAAAGTGCCACCTG
Features (pLannotate 1.2.2; 18 found; start..end, strand, type, name):
      5..384     +  enhancer       CMV enhancer: human cytomegalovirus immediate early enhancer
    386..661     +  promoter       chicken β-actin promoter: No description available
    662..1682    +  intron         chimeric intron: chimera between introns from chicken β-actin and rabbit β-globin
   1680..1736    +  CDS            HBB (fragment): HBB_LEPEU - Experimental evidence at protein level: Swiss-Prot protein existence level 1. Involved in oxygen transport from the lung to the various peripheral tissues. From Lepus europaeus (European hare).
   1746..5564    +  CDS            S: SPIKE_SARS2 - Experimental evidence at protein level: Swiss-Prot protein existence level 1. [Spike glycoprotein]: May down-regulate host tetherin (BST2) by lysosomal degradation, thereby counteracting its antiviral activity. From Severe acute respiratory syndrome coronavirus 2 (2019-nCoV) (SARS-CoV-2).
   5571..5594    +  CDS            FLAG: FLAG® epitope tag, followed by an enterokinase cleavage site
   5687..5742    +  polyA_signal   β-globin poly(A) signal: rabbit β-globin polyadenylation signal (Gil and Proudfoot, 1987)
   6127..6143    -  protein_bind   lac operator: The lac repressor binds to the lac operator to inhibit transcription in E. coli. This inhibition can be relieved by adding lactose or isopropyl-β-D-thiogalactopyranoside (IPTG). lac repressor encoded by lacI
   6151..6181    -  promoter       lac promoter: promoter for the E. coli lac operon
   6196..6217    -  protein_bind   CAP binding site: CAP binding activates transcription in the presence of cAMP. E. coli catabolite activator protein
   6230..6269    -  CDS            lacI (fragment): lac repressor; lacI; The lac repressor binds to the lac operator to inhibit transcription in E. coli. This inhibition can be relieved by adding lactose or isopropyl-β-D-thiogalactopyranoside (IPTG).
   6276..6298    +  promoter       SV40 promoter (fragment): SV40 enhancer and early promoter
   6322..6457    +  rep_origin     SV40 ori: SV40 origin of replication
   6477..6611    +  polyA_signal   SV40 poly(A) signal: SV40 polyadenylation signal
   6613..6667    -  CDS            lacI (fragment): lac repressor; lacI; The lac repressor binds to the lac operator to inhibit transcription in E. coli. This inhibition can be relieved by adding lactose or isopropyl-β-D-thiogalactopyranoside (IPTG).
   6850..7438    -  rep_origin     ori: high-copy-number ColE1/pMB1/pBR322/pUC origin of replication
   7609..8469    -  CDS            AmpR: β-lactamase; bla; confers resistance to ampicillin, carbenicillin, and related antibiotics
   8470..8574    -  promoter       AmpR promoter: bla
