[The description below was written by a language model from this plasmid's Addgene catalogue record and pLannotate feature annotations shown in this document.]
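Description:
SARS-CoV-2 spike G13 mutant is a mammalian expression plasmid of about 8.6 kb built on the pCAGGS backbone. It encodes the SARS-CoV-2 spike glycoprotein with two Asn-to-Gln substitutions, N1098Q and N1158Q, which remove the N-glycosylation sites at those positions in the S2 region. It is propagated in E. coli through a high-copy ColE1/pUC-type origin and selected with ampicillin via the β-lactamase gene and its own promoter. Part of the plasmid derives from an earlier pCAGGS construct expressing C-terminally FLAG-tagged spike.

The catalogue lists the promoter as CMV. The feature table shows the composite CAG arrangement typical of pCAGGS: the human cytomegalovirus immediate-early enhancer, then the chicken β-actin promoter, then a chimeric chicken β-actin/rabbit β-globin intron, which together give strong constitutive transcription in many mammalian cell types. The short β-globin coding fragment annotated just upstream of the insert is probably residual backbone sequence rather than a functional element. The spike open reading frame is followed closely by a C-terminal FLAG epitope, which allows detection or affinity capture of the protein, and the transcript ends at a rabbit β-globin polyadenylation signal. The backbone also carries an SV40 origin of replication, which permits episomal amplification in cells expressing large T antigen, along with an SV40 poly(A) signal and remnants of lac regulatory sequences with no evident role in expression.

The plasmid is intended for expressing a glycan-deleted spike variant in mammalian cells. It comes from work on the role of S2 domain N-glycosylation across betacoronaviruses. The record does not specify particular downstream assays.
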