Addgene plasmid #231915: SARS-CoV-2 spike G13 mutant
Purpose: For expression of SARS-CoV-2 spike protein with glycan deletion at N1098, N1158 by implementing Asn-to-Gln mutation
Depositing lab: Sriram Neelamegham. Depositing organization: University at Buffalo (SUNY Buffalo). Publication: Conserved role of spike S2 domain N-glycosylation across betacoronaviruses. Yang Q, Kelkar A, Manicassamy B, Neelamegham S. Npj Viruses. 2025 Jan 25;3(1):4. doi: 10.1038/s44298-024-00085-7. PubMed 40295734.
Backbone
  Vector backbone: pCAGGS
  Vector type: Mammalian Expression
Growth in bacteria
  Bacterial resistance: Ampicillin, 100 μg/mL
  Growth temperature: 37°C
  Growth strain: NEB Stable
  Copy number: High Copy
Gene/Insert
  Gene/Insert name: spike G13
  Species: SARS-CoV-2
  Mutation: N1098Q, N1158Q
  Entrez Gene: S (a.k.a. GU280_gp02, spike glycoprotein)
  Promoter: CMV
  Tag / fusion protein: FLAG (C terminal on insert)
  Cloning method: Restriction Enzyme; 5′ cloning site unknown (unknown if destroyed)
Resource information
  A portion of this plasmid was derived from a plasmid made by: Hyeryun Choe and Michael Farzan, Plasmid pCAGGS-SARS2-S-D614 (C-flag) (Addgene #156420)
Terms and licenses: Academic/Nonprofit Terms; Industry Terms: Not Available to Industry
How to cite: SARS-CoV-2 spike G13 mutant was a gift from Sriram Neelamegham (Addgene plasmid # 231915 ; http://n2t.net/addgene:231915 ; RRID:Addgene_231915)
